Addgene plasmid #133390: pBS-PtH2B
Purpose: (Empty Backbone) Piggybac vector for SRIRACCHA-mediated mutation enrichment (donor repair template for HDR)
Depositing lab: Blair Madison. Depositing organization: Washington University in Saint Louis. Publication: A stable but reversible integrated surrogate reporter for assaying CRISPR/Cas9-stimulated homology-directed repair. Wen Y, Liao G, Pritchard T, Zhao TT, Connelly JP, Pruett-Miller SM, Blanc V, Davidson NO, Madison BB. J Biol Chem. 2017 Apr 14;292(15):6148-6162. doi: 10.1074/jbc.M117.777722. Epub 2017 Feb 22. PubMed 28228480.
Backbone
  Vector backbone: pBSIIKS-
  Backbone manufacturer: Clontech
  Vector type: Mammalian Expression
  Selectable markers: Puromycin
Growth in bacteria
  Bacterial resistance: Ampicillin, 100 μg/mL
  Growth temperature: 37°C
  Growth strain: DH5alpha
  Copy number: High Copy
Gene/Insert
  Gene/Insert name: H2BGFP
  Promoter: No promoter
  Cloning method: Restriction Enzyme; 5′ cloning site Unknown (unknown if destroyed)
Terms and licenses: Academic/Nonprofit Terms; Industry Terms: Not Available to Industry
How to cite: pBS-PtH2B was a gift from Blair Madison (Addgene plasmid # 133390 ; http://n2t.net/addgene:133390 ; RRID:Addgene_133390)
