[The description below was written by a language model from this plasmid's Addgene catalogue record and pLannotate feature annotations shown in this document.]
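Description:
pBS-PtH2B is a 4,819-bp plasmid built on the pBluescript II KS(-) backbone and catalogued as a mammalian expression-type vector. It serves as the donor repair template in the SRIRACCHA system, a surrogate reporter approach for assaying CRISPR/Cas9-stimulated homology-directed repair and enriching for mutated cells. It is maintained at high copy in E. coli through the ColE1/pUC origin and selected with ampicillin via the bla gene and its promoter. An f1 origin, the lac promoter/operator region, a lacZα fragment and flanking T3 and T7 promoters are standard pBluescript remnants. The short RSF ori and lacI fragments are small homology hits next to the lac region rather than functional elements.

The payload sits between the two halves of the split multiple cloning site and is a single open reading frame arrangement. It consists of the puromycin N-acetyltransferase gene (pac), a T2A ribosome-skipping peptide, and human histone H2B followed by EGFP, the H2BGFP insert giving a nuclear, chromatin-bound green signal. The record states that the cassette has no promoter, and neither feature table shows a eukaryotic promoter or polyadenylation signal. This fits a repair template: the plasmid should not confer puromycin resistance or fluorescence on its own. Expression is presumably obtained only when its sequence is used by HDR to restore an integrated reporter locus, allowing repaired cells to be selected with puromycin and scored by nuclear GFP.

The catalogue purpose line calls this a piggyBac vector, but no transposon terminal repeats are annotated in either sequence record, so that label may refer to the companion integrated reporter of the system. The depositor and sequencing-derived records are the same length and carry the same features, differing only in their start coordinate.
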