Features (pLannotate 1.2.2; 17 found; start..end, strand, type, name):
     13..34      +  protein_bind   CAP binding site: CAP binding activates transcription in the presence of cAMP. E. coli catabolite activator protein
     49..79      +  promoter       lac promoter: promoter for the E. coli lac operon
     87..103     +  protein_bind   lac operator: The lac repressor binds to the lac operator to inhibit transcription in E. coli. This inhibition can be relieved by adding lactose or isopropyl-β-D-thiogalactopyranoside (IPTG). lac repressor encoded by lacI
    148..166     +  promoter       T3 promoter: promoter for bacteriophage T3 RNA polymerase
    179..221     -  misc_feature   MCS (fragment): pBluescript multiple cloning site
    258..854     +  CDS            pac: PUAC_STRAD - Protein predicted: Swiss-Prot protein existence level 4. Detoxification of puromycin. From Streptomyces alboniger.
    870..922     +  CDS            T2A (fragment): 2A peptide from Thosea asigna virus capsid protein Eukaryotic ribosomes fail to insert a peptide bond between the Gly and Pro residues, yielding separate polypeptides.
    930..1304    +  CDS            H2B: human histone H2B; HIST1H2BJ
   1323..2042    +  CDS            EGFP: the original enhanced GFP (Yang et al., 1996) mammalian codon-optimized
   2109..2144    -  misc_feature   MCS (fragment): pBluescript multiple cloning site
   2153..2171    -  promoter       T7 promoter: promoter for bacteriophage T7 RNA polymerase
   2179..2334    +  CDS            lacZα (fragment): LacZα fragment of β-galactosidase; lacZ fragment
   2365..2793    -  rep_origin     f1 ori (sequence partly withheld): f1 bacteriophage origin of replication; arrow indicates direction of (+) strand synthesis
   2820..2924    +  promoter       AmpR promoter: bla
   2925..3785    +  CDS            AmpR: β-lactamase; bla; confers resistance to ampicillin, carbenicillin, and related antibiotics
   3956..4544    +  rep_origin     ori: high-copy-number ColE1/pMB1/pBR322/pUC origin of replication
   4727..4819    +  CDS            lacI (fragment): lac repressor; lacI; The lac repressor binds to the lac operator to inhibit transcription in E. coli. This inhibition can be relieved by adding lactose or isopropyl-β-D-thiogalactopyranoside (IPTG).
>Addgene plasmid #133390 | pBS-PtH2B | depositor full sequence | sequence record 256393 | pBS-PtH2B sequence 4819 bps
GCGCAACGCAATTAATGTGAGTTAGCTCACTCATTAGGCACCCCAGGCTTTACACTTTATGCTTCCGGCT
CGTATGTTGTGTGGAATTGTGAGCGGATAACAATTTCACACAGGAAACAGCTATGACCATGATTACGCCA
AGCGCGCAATTAACCCTCACTAAAGGGAACAAAAGCTGGGTACCGGGCCCCCCCTCGAGGTCGACGGTAT
CGATAAGCTTGCATGCCTGCAGGTCGGCCGCCACGACCGGTGCCACCATGACTGAATACAAACCAACTGT
TCGCCTGGCAACTCGTGATGATGTTCCACGTGCAGTTCGCACCCTGGCTGCTGCATTTGCTGACTACCCT
GCAACCCGTCACACTGTGGACCCAGACCGCCACATTGAACGTGTGACTGAACTGCAGGAGCTGTTCCTGA
CCCGTGTGGGCCTGGACATTGGCAAAGTGTGGGTGGCAGATGATGGTGCTGCTGTGGCAGTGTGGACCAC
CCCTGAATCTGTTGAAGCTGGTGCAGTGTTTGCTGAGATTGGCCCACGCATGGCAGAACTGTCTGGCAGC
CGCCTGGCAGCACAACAGCAGATGGAAGGTCTGCTGGCACCACACCGCCCAAAAGAACCTGCTTGGTTCC
TGGCAACTGTGGGTGTGAGCCCTGACCACCAGGGTAAGGGCCTGGGCTCTGCAGTGGTGCTGCCTGGTGT
GGAAGCAGCTGAACGTGCAGGTGTGCCTGCTTTCCTGGAGACCTCAGCTCCACGCAACCTGCCTTTCTAT
GAACGCCTGGGCTTCACTGTGACTGCTGATGTGGAAGTGCCAGAAGGCCCACGCACTTGGTGCATGACTC
GCAAACCAGGTGCTAGCCTTGGCTCCGGCGAGGGCAGGGGAAGTCTTCTAACATGCGGGGACGTGGAGGA
AAATCCCGGCCCACTCGGCCCAGAGCCAGCGAAGTCTGCTCCCGCCCCGAAAAAGGGCTCCAAGAAGGCG
GTGACTAAGGCGCAGAAGAAAGGCGGCAAGAAGCGCAAGCGCAGCCGCAAGGAGAGCTATTCCATCTATG
TGTACAAGGTTCTGAAGCAGGTCCACCCTGACACCGGCATTTCGTCCAAGGCCATGGGCATCATGAATTC
GTTTGTGAACGACATTTTCGAGCGCATCGCAGGTGAGGCTTCCCGCCTGGCGCATTACAACAAGCGCTCG
ACCATCACCTCCAGGGAGATCCAGACGGCCGTGCGCCTGCTGCTGCCTGGGGAGTTGGCCAAGCACGCCG
TGTCCGAGGGTACTAAGGCCATCACCAAGTACACCAGCGCTAAGGATCCACCGGTCGCCACCATGGTGAG
CAAGGGCGAGGAGCTGTTCACCGGGGTGGTGCCCATCCTGGTCGAGCTGGACGGCGACGTAAACGGCCAC
AAGTTCAGCGTGTCCGGCGAGGGCGAGGGCGATGCCACCTACGGCAAGCTGACCCTGAAGTTCATCTGCA
CCACCGGCAAGCTGCCCGTGCCCTGGCCCACCCTCGTGACCACCCTGACCTACGGCGTGCAGTGCTTCAG
CCGCTACCCCGACCACATGAAGCAGCACGACTTCTTCAAGTCCGCCATGCCCGAAGGCTACGTCCAGGAG
CGCACCATCTTCTTCAAGGACGACGGCAACTACAAGACCCGCGCCGAGGTGAAGTTCGAGGGCGACACCC
TGGTGAACCGCATCGAGCTGAAGGGCATCGACTTCAAGGAGGACGGCAACATCCTGGGGCACAAGCTGGA
GTACAACTACAACAGCCACAACGTCTATATCATGGCCGACAAGCAGAAGAACGGCATCAAGGTGAACTTC
AAGATCCGCCACAACATCGAGGACGGCAGCGTGCAGCTCGCCGACCACTACCAGCAGAACACCCCCATCG
GCGACGGCCCCGTGCTGCTGCCCGACAACCACTACCTGAGCACCCAGTCCGCCCTGAGCAAAGACCCCAA
CGAGAAGCGCGATCACATGGTCCTGCTGGAGTTCGTGACCGCCGCCGGGATCACTCTCGGCATGGACGAG
CTGTACAAGTAAAGCGGCCGCGACTCCAGTTCGTGGCCGTCGATCGTTTAAAGGGAGGTAGTGAGTCGAG
ATATCGATACTAGTTCTAGAGCGGCCGCCACCGCGGTGGAGCTCCAATTCGCCCTATAGTGAGTCGTATT
ACGCGCGCTCACTGGCCGTCGTTTTACAACGTCGTGACTGGGAAAACCCTGGCGTTACCCAACTTAATCG
CCTTGCAGCACATCCCCCTTTCGCCAGCTGGCGTAATAGCGAAGAGGCCCGCACCGATCGCCCTTCCCAA
CAGTTGCGCAGCCTGAATGGCGAATGGAAATTGTAAGCGTTAATATTTTGTTAAAATTCGCGTTAAATTT
TTGTTAAATCAGCTCATTTTTTAACCAATAGGCCGAAATCGGCAAAATCCCTTATAAATCAAAAGAATAG
ACCGAGATAGGGT
[37 nt withheld, positions 2464-2500]
AAAGAACGTGGACTCCAACGTCAAAGG
[49 nt withheld, positions 2528-2576]
T
[91 nt withheld, positions 2578-2668]
G
[124 nt withheld, positions 2670-2793]
CAGGTGGCACTTTTCGGGGAAATGTGCGCGGAACCCCTATTTGTTTATTTTTCTAAATACATTCAAATAT
GTATCCGCTCATGAGACAATAACCCTGATAAATGCTTCAATAATATTGAAAAAGGAAGAGTATGAGTATT
CAACATTTCCGTGTCGCCCTTATTCCCTTTTTTGCGGCATTTTGCCTTCCTGTTTTTGCTCACCCAGAAA
CGCTGGTGAAAGTAAAAGATGCTGAAGATCAGTTGGGTGCACGAGTGGGTTACATCGAACTGGATCTCAA
CAGCGGTAAGATCCTTGAGAGTTTTCGCCCCGAAGAACGTTTTCCAATGATGAGCACTTTTAAAGTTCTG
CTATGTGGCGCGGTATTATCCCGTATTGACGCCGGGCAAGAGCAACTCGGTCGCCGCATACACTATTCTC
AGAATGACTTGGTTGAGTACTCACCAGTCACAGAAAAGCATCTTACGGATGGCATGACAGTAAGAGAATT
ATGCAGTGCTGCCATAACCATGAGTGATAACACTGCGGCCAACTTACTTCTGACAACGATCGGAGGACCG
AAGGAGCTAACCGCTTTTTTGCACAACATGGGGGATCATGTAACTCGCCTTGATCGTTGGGAACCGGAGC
TGAATGAAGCCATACCAAACGACGAGCGTGACACCACGATGCCTGTAGCAATGGCAACAACGTTGCGCAA
ACTATTAACTGGCGAACTACTTACTCTAGCTTCCCGGCAACAATTAATAGACTGGATGGAGGCGGATAAA
GTTGCAGGACCACTTCTGCGCTCGGCCCTTCCGGCTGGCTGGTTTATTGCTGATAAATCTGGAGCCGGTG
AGCGTGGGTCTCGCGGTATCATTGCAGCACTGGGGCCAGATGGTAAGCCCTCCCGTATCGTAGTTATCTA
CACGACGGGGAGTCAGGCAACTATGGATGAACGAAATAGACAGATCGCTGAGATAGGTGCCTCACTGATT
AAGCATTGGTAACTGTCAGACCAAGTTTACTCATATATACTTTAGATTGATTTAAAACTTCATTTTTAAT
TTAAAAGGATCTAGGTGAAGATCCTTTTTGATAATCTCATGACCAAAATCCCTTAACGTGAGTTTTCGTT
CCACTGAGCGTCAGACCCCGTAGAAAAGATCAAAGGATCTTCTTGAGATCCTTTTTTTCTGCGCGTAATC
TGCTGCTTGCAAACAAAAAAACCACCGCTACCAGCGGTGGTTTGTTTGCCGGATCAAGAGCTACCAACTC
TTTTTCCGAAGGTAACTGGCTTCAGCAGAGCGCAGATACCAAATACTGTCCTTCTAGTGTAGCCGTAGTT
AGGCCACCACTTCAAGAACTCTGTAGCACCGCCTACATACCTCGCTCTGCTAATCCTGTTACCAGTGGCT
GCTGCCAGTGGCGATAAGTCGTGTCTTACCGGGTTGGACTCAAGACGATAGTTACCGGATAAGGCGCAGC
GGTCGGGCTGAACGGGGGGTTCGTGCACACAGCCCAGCTTGGAGCGAACGACCTACACCGAACTGAGATA
CCTACAGCGTGAGCTATGAGAAAGCGCCACGCTTCCCGAAGGGAGAAAGGCGGACAGGTATCCGGTAAGC
GGCAGGGTCGGAACAGGAGAGCGCACGAGGGAGCTTCCAGGGGGAAACGCCTGGTATCTTTATAGTCCTG
TCGGGTTTCGCCACCTCTGACTTGAGCGTCGATTTTTGTGATGCTCGTCAGGGGGGCGGAGCCTATGGAA
AAACGCCAGCAACGCGGCCTTTTTACGGTTCCTGGCCTTTTGCTGGCCTTTTGCTCACATGTTCTTTCCT
GCGTTATCCCCTGATTCTGTGGATAACCGTATTACCGCCTTTGAGTGAGCTGATACCGCTCGCCGCAGCC
GAACGACCGAGCGCAGCGAGTCAGTGAGCGAGGAAGCGGAAGAGCGCCCAATACGCAAACCGCCTCTCCC
CGCGCGTTGGCCGATTCATTAATGCAGCTGGCACGACAGGTTTCCCGACTGGAAAGCGGGCAGTGA
