Features (pLannotate 1.2.2; 18 found; start..end, strand, type, name):
      1..95      +  rep_origin     RSF ori (fragment): Plasmids containing the RSF 1030 origin of replication can be propagated in E. coli cells that contain additional plasmids with compatible origins.
     97..189     +  CDS            lacI (fragment): lac repressor; lacI; The lac repressor binds to the lac operator to inhibit transcription in E. coli. This inhibition can be relieved by adding lactose or isopropyl-β-D-thiogalactopyranoside (IPTG).
    202..223     +  protein_bind   CAP binding site: CAP binding activates transcription in the presence of cAMP. E. coli catabolite activator protein
    238..268     +  promoter       lac promoter: promoter for the E. coli lac operon
    276..292     +  protein_bind   lac operator: The lac repressor binds to the lac operator to inhibit transcription in E. coli. This inhibition can be relieved by adding lactose or isopropyl-β-D-thiogalactopyranoside (IPTG). lac repressor encoded by lacI
    337..355     +  promoter       T3 promoter: promoter for bacteriophage T3 RNA polymerase
    368..410     -  misc_feature   MCS (fragment): pBluescript multiple cloning site
    447..1043    +  CDS            pac: PUAC_STRAD - Protein predicted: Swiss-Prot protein existence level 4. Detoxification of puromycin. From Streptomyces alboniger.
   1059..1111    +  CDS            T2A (fragment): 2A peptide from Thosea asigna virus capsid protein Eukaryotic ribosomes fail to insert a peptide bond between the Gly and Pro residues, yielding separate polypeptides.
   1119..1493    +  CDS            H2B: human histone H2B; HIST1H2BJ
   1512..2231    +  CDS            EGFP: the original enhanced GFP (Yang et al., 1996) mammalian codon-optimized
   2298..2333    -  misc_feature   MCS (fragment): pBluescript multiple cloning site
   2342..2360    -  promoter       T7 promoter: promoter for bacteriophage T7 RNA polymerase
   2368..2523    +  CDS            lacZα (fragment): LacZα fragment of β-galactosidase; lacZ fragment
   2554..2982    -  rep_origin     f1 ori (sequence partly withheld): f1 bacteriophage origin of replication; arrow indicates direction of (+) strand synthesis
   3009..3113    +  promoter       AmpR promoter: bla
   3114..3974    +  CDS            AmpR: β-lactamase; bla; confers resistance to ampicillin, carbenicillin, and related antibiotics
   4145..4733    +  rep_origin     ori: high-copy-number ColE1/pMB1/pBR322/pUC origin of replication
>Addgene plasmid #133390 | pBS-PtH2B | addgene full sequence | sequence record 267641 | Addgene NGS Result
TGTGGATAACCGTATTACCGCCTTTGAGTGAGCTGATACCGCTCGCCGCAGCCGAACGACCGAGCGCAGC
GAGTCAGTGAGCGAGGAAGCGGAAGAGCGCCCAATACGCAAACCGCCTCTCCCCGCGCGTTGGCCGATTC
ATTAATGCAGCTGGCACGACAGGTTTCCCGACTGGAAAGCGGGCAGTGAGCGCAACGCAATTAATGTGAG
TTAGCTCACTCATTAGGCACCCCAGGCTTTACACTTTATGCTTCCGGCTCGTATGTTGTGTGGAATTGTG
AGCGGATAACAATTTCACACAGGAAACAGCTATGACCATGATTACGCCAAGCGCGCAATTAACCCTCACT
AAAGGGAACAAAAGCTGGGTACCGGGCCCCCCCTCGAGGTCGACGGTATCGATAAGCTTGCATGCCTGCA
GGTCGGCCGCCACGACCGGTGCCACCATGACTGAATACAAACCAACTGTTCGCCTGGCAACTCGTGATGA
TGTTCCACGTGCAGTTCGCACCCTGGCTGCTGCATTTGCTGACTACCCTGCAACCCGTCACACTGTGGAC
CCAGACCGCCACATTGAACGTGTGACTGAACTGCAGGAGCTGTTCCTGACCCGTGTGGGCCTGGACATTG
GCAAAGTGTGGGTGGCAGATGATGGTGCTGCTGTGGCAGTGTGGACCACCCCTGAATCTGTTGAAGCTGG
TGCAGTGTTTGCTGAGATTGGCCCACGCATGGCAGAACTGTCTGGCAGCCGCCTGGCAGCACAACAGCAG
ATGGAAGGTCTGCTGGCACCACACCGCCCAAAAGAACCTGCTTGGTTCCTGGCAACTGTGGGTGTGAGCC
CTGACCACCAGGGTAAGGGCCTGGGCTCTGCAGTGGTGCTGCCTGGTGTGGAAGCAGCTGAACGTGCAGG
TGTGCCTGCTTTCCTGGAGACCTCAGCTCCACGCAACCTGCCTTTCTATGAACGCCTGGGCTTCACTGTG
ACTGCTGATGTGGAAGTGCCAGAAGGCCCACGCACTTGGTGCATGACTCGCAAACCAGGTGCTAGCCTTG
GCTCCGGCGAGGGCAGGGGAAGTCTTCTAACATGCGGGGACGTGGAGGAAAATCCCGGCCCACTCGGCCC
AGAGCCAGCGAAGTCTGCTCCCGCCCCGAAAAAGGGCTCCAAGAAGGCGGTGACTAAGGCGCAGAAGAAA
GGCGGCAAGAAGCGCAAGCGCAGCCGCAAGGAGAGCTATTCCATCTATGTGTACAAGGTTCTGAAGCAGG
TCCACCCTGACACCGGCATTTCGTCCAAGGCCATGGGCATCATGAATTCGTTTGTGAACGACATTTTCGA
GCGCATCGCAGGTGAGGCTTCCCGCCTGGCGCATTACAACAAGCGCTCGACCATCACCTCCAGGGAGATC
CAGACGGCCGTGCGCCTGCTGCTGCCTGGGGAGTTGGCCAAGCACGCCGTGTCCGAGGGTACTAAGGCCA
TCACCAAGTACACCAGCGCTAAGGATCCACCGGTCGCCACCATGGTGAGCAAGGGCGAGGAGCTGTTCAC
CGGGGTGGTGCCCATCCTGGTCGAGCTGGACGGCGACGTAAACGGCCACAAGTTCAGCGTGTCCGGCGAG
GGCGAGGGCGATGCCACCTACGGCAAGCTGACCCTGAAGTTCATCTGCACCACCGGCAAGCTGCCCGTGC
CCTGGCCCACCCTCGTGACCACCCTGACCTACGGCGTGCAGTGCTTCAGCCGCTACCCCGACCACATGAA
GCAGCACGACTTCTTCAAGTCCGCCATGCCCGAAGGCTACGTCCAGGAGCGCACCATCTTCTTCAAGGAC
GACGGCAACTACAAGACCCGCGCCGAGGTGAAGTTCGAGGGCGACACCCTGGTGAACCGCATCGAGCTGA
AGGGCATCGACTTCAAGGAGGACGGCAACATCCTGGGGCACAAGCTGGAGTACAACTACAACAGCCACAA
CGTCTATATCATGGCCGACAAGCAGAAGAACGGCATCAAGGTGAACTTCAAGATCCGCCACAACATCGAG
GACGGCAGCGTGCAGCTCGCCGACCACTACCAGCAGAACACCCCCATCGGCGACGGCCCCGTGCTGCTGC
CCGACAACCACTACCTGAGCACCCAGTCCGCCCTGAGCAAAGACCCCAACGAGAAGCGCGATCACATGGT
CCTGCTGGAGTTCGTGACCGCCGCCGGGATCACTCTCGGCATGGACGAGCTGTACAAGTAAAGCGGCCGC
GACTCCAGTTCGTGGCCGTCGATCGTTTAAAGGGAGGTAGTGAGTCGAGATATCGATACTAGTTCTAGAG
CGGCCGCCACCGCGGTGGAGCTCCAATTCGCCCTATAGTGAGTCGTATTACGCGCGCTCACTGGCCGTCG
TTTTACAACGTCGTGACTGGGAAAACCCTGGCGTTACCCAACTTAATCGCCTTGCAGCACATCCCCCTTT
CGCCAGCTGGCGTAATAGCGAAGAGGCCCGCACCGATCGCCCTTCCCAACAGTTGCGCAGCCTGAATGGC
GAATGGAAATTGTAAGCGTTAATATTTTGTTAAAATTCGCGTTAAATTTTTGTTAAATCAGCTCATTTTT
TAACCAATAGGCCGAAATCGGCAAAATCCCTTATAAATCAAAAGAATAGACCGAGATAGGGT
[37 nt withheld, positions 2653-2689]
AAAGAACGTGGACTCCAACGTCAAAGG
[49 nt withheld, positions 2717-2765]
T
[91 nt withheld, positions 2767-2857]
G
[124 nt withheld, positions 2859-2982]
CAGGTGGCACTTTTCGGGGAAATGTGCGCGGAACCCCTATTTGTTTATTTTTCTAAATACATTCAAATAT
GTATCCGCTCATGAGACAATAACCCTGATAAATGCTTCAATAATATTGAAAAAGGAAGAGTATGAGTATT
CAACATTTCCGTGTCGCCCTTATTCCCTTTTTTGCGGCATTTTGCCTTCCTGTTTTTGCTCACCCAGAAA
CGCTGGTGAAAGTAAAAGATGCTGAAGATCAGTTGGGTGCACGAGTGGGTTACATCGAACTGGATCTCAA
CAGCGGTAAGATCCTTGAGAGTTTTCGCCCCGAAGAACGTTTTCCAATGATGAGCACTTTTAAAGTTCTG
CTATGTGGCGCGGTATTATCCCGTATTGACGCCGGGCAAGAGCAACTCGGTCGCCGCATACACTATTCTC
AGAATGACTTGGTTGAGTACTCACCAGTCACAGAAAAGCATCTTACGGATGGCATGACAGTAAGAGAATT
ATGCAGTGCTGCCATAACCATGAGTGATAACACTGCGGCCAACTTACTTCTGACAACGATCGGAGGACCG
AAGGAGCTAACCGCTTTTTTGCACAACATGGGGGATCATGTAACTCGCCTTGATCGTTGGGAACCGGAGC
TGAATGAAGCCATACCAAACGACGAGCGTGACACCACGATGCCTGTAGCAATGGCAACAACGTTGCGCAA
ACTATTAACTGGCGAACTACTTACTCTAGCTTCCCGGCAACAATTAATAGACTGGATGGAGGCGGATAAA
GTTGCAGGACCACTTCTGCGCTCGGCCCTTCCGGCTGGCTGGTTTATTGCTGATAAATCTGGAGCCGGTG
AGCGTGGGTCTCGCGGTATCATTGCAGCACTGGGGCCAGATGGTAAGCCCTCCCGTATCGTAGTTATCTA
CACGACGGGGAGTCAGGCAACTATGGATGAACGAAATAGACAGATCGCTGAGATAGGTGCCTCACTGATT
AAGCATTGGTAACTGTCAGACCAAGTTTACTCATATATACTTTAGATTGATTTAAAACTTCATTTTTAAT
TTAAAAGGATCTAGGTGAAGATCCTTTTTGATAATCTCATGACCAAAATCCCTTAACGTGAGTTTTCGTT
CCACTGAGCGTCAGACCCCGTAGAAAAGATCAAAGGATCTTCTTGAGATCCTTTTTTTCTGCGCGTAATC
TGCTGCTTGCAAACAAAAAAACCACCGCTACCAGCGGTGGTTTGTTTGCCGGATCAAGAGCTACCAACTC
TTTTTCCGAAGGTAACTGGCTTCAGCAGAGCGCAGATACCAAATACTGTTCTTCTAGTGTAGCCGTAGTT
AGGCCACCACTTCAAGAACTCTGTAGCACCGCCTACATACCTCGCTCTGCTAATCCTGTTACCAGTGGCT
GCTGCCAGTGGCGATAAGTCGTGTCTTACCGGGTTGGACTCAAGACGATAGTTACCGGATAAGGCGCAGC
GGTCGGGCTGAACGGGGGGTTCGTGCACACAGCCCAGCTTGGAGCGAACGACCTACACCGAACTGAGATA
CCTACAGCGTGAGCTATGAGAAAGCGCCACGCTTCCCGAAGGGAGAAAGGCGGACAGGTATCCGGTAAGC
GGCAGGGTCGGAACAGGAGAGCGCACGAGGGAGCTTCCAGGGGGAAACGCCTGGTATCTTTATAGTCCTG
TCGGGTTTCGCCACCTCTGACTTGAGCGTCGATTTTTGTGATGCTCGTCAGGGGGGCGGAGCCTATGGAA
AAACGCCAGCAACGCGGCCTTTTTACGGTTCCTGGCCTTTTGCTGGCCTTTTGCTCACATGTTCTTTCCT
GCGTTATCCCCTGATTC
